>Addgene plasmid #75082 | pOTTC1012 - pAAV EF1a DIO Nuc-eYFP | depositor full sequence | sequence record 141982 | pOTTC1012 - pAAV EF1a DIO Nuc-eYFP sequence 6442 bps
CCTGCAGGCAGCTGCGCGCTCGCTCGCTCACTGAGGCCGCCCGGGCAAAGCCCGGGCGTCGGGCGACCTT
TGGTCGCCCGGCCTCAGTGAGCGAGCGAGCGCGCAGAGAGGGAGTGGCCAACTCCATCACTAGGGGTTCC
TGCGGCCGCACGCGTAAGCTTTGCAAAGATGGATAAAGTTTTAAACAGAGAGGAATCTTTGCAGCTAATG
GACCTTCTAGGTCTTGAAAGGAGTGGGAATTGGCTCCGGTGCCCGTCAGTGGGCAGAGCGCACATCGCCC
ACAGTCCCCGAGAAGTTGGGGGGAGGGGTCGGCAATTGAACCGGTGCCTAGAGAAGGTGGCGCGGGGTAA
ACTGGGAAAGTGATGTCGTGTACTGGCTCCGCCTTTTTCCCGAGGGTGGGGGAGAACCGTATATAAGTGC
AGTAGTCGCCGTGAACGTTCTTTTTCGCAACGGGTTTGCCGCCAGAACACAGGTAAGTGCCGTGTGTGGT
TCCCGCGGGCCTGGCCTCTTTACGGGTTATGGCCCTTGCGTGCCTTGAATTACTTCCACTGGCTGCAGTA
CGTGATTCTTGATCCCGAGCTTCGGGTTGGAAGTGGGTGGGAGAGTTCGAGGCCTTGCGCTTAAGGAGCC
CCTTCGCCTCGTGCTTGAGTTGAGGCCTGGCCTGGGCGCTGGGGCCGCCGCGTGCGAATCTGGTGGCACC
TTCGCGCCTGTCTCGCTGCTTTCGATAAGTCTCTAGCCATTTAAAATTTTTGATGACCTGCTGCGACGCT
TTTTTTCTGGCAAGATAGTCTTGTAAATGCGGGCCAAGATCTGCACACTGGTATTTCGGTTTTTGGGGCC
GCGGGCGGCGACGGGGCCCGTGCGTCCCAGCGCACATGTTCGGCGAGGCGGGGCCTGCGAGCGCGGCCAC
CGAGAATCGGACGGGGGTAGTCTCAAGCTGGCCGGCCTGCTCTGGTGCCTGGCCTCGCGCCGCCGTGTAT
CGCCCCGCCCTGGGCGGCAAGGCTGGCCCGGTCGGCACCAGTTGCGTGAGCGGAAAGATGGCCGCTTCCC
GGCCCTGCTGCAGGGAGCTCAAAATGGAGGACGCGGCGCTCGGGAGAGCGGGCGGGTGAGTCACCCACAC
AAAGGAAAAGGGCCTTTCCGTCCTCAGCCGTCGCTTCATGTGACTCCACGGAGTACCGGGCGCCGTCCAG
GCACCTCGATTAGTTCTCGAGCTTTTGGAGTACGTCGTCTTTAGGTTGGGGGGAGGGGTTTTATGCGATG
GAGTTTCCCCACACTGAGTGGGTGGAGACTGAAGTTAGGCCAGCTTGGCACTTGATGTAATTCTCCTTGG
AATTTGCCCTTTTTGAGTTTGGATCTTGGTTCATTCTCAAGCCTCAGACAGTGGTTCAAAGTTTTTTTCT
TCCATTTCAGGTGTCGTGAGGTACCGGATCCTCTAGAGTCGACTCCGGAATAACTTCGTATAGGATACTT
TATACGAAGTTATGCAGAATGGTAGCTGGATTGTAGCTGCTATTAGCAATATGAAACCTCTTAATAACTT
CGTATAGCATACATTATACGAAGTTATGGCGCGCCGTCGACCTATCATACCTTTCTCTTCTTTTTTGGAT
CTACCTTGCGCTTCTTCTTGGGGTCTACCTTGCGCTTCTTTTTTGGGTCGGCGCGGCTGCGCAGGCCGGA
CTTGTACAGCTCGTCCATGCCGAGAGTGATCCCGGCGGCGGTCACGAACTCCAGCAGGACCATGTGATCG
CGCTTCTCGTTGGGGTCTTTGCTCAGGGCGGACTGGTAGCTCAGGTAGTGGTTGTCGGGCAGCAGCACGG
GGCCGTCGCCGATGGGGGTGTTCTGCTGGTAGTGGTCGGCGAGCTGCACGCTGCCGTCCTCGATGTTGTG
GCGGATCTTGAAGTTCACCTTGATGCCGTTCTTCTGCTTGTCGGCCATGATATAGACGTTGTGGCTGTTG
TAGTTGTACTCCAGCTTGTGCCCCAGGATGTTGCCGTCCTCCTTGAAGTCGATGCCCTTCAGCTCGATGC
GGTTCACCAGGGTGTCGCCCTCGAACTTCACCTCGGCGCGGGTCTTGTAGTTGCCGTCGTCCTTGAAGAA
GATGGTGCGCTCCTGGACGTAGCCTTCGGGCATGGCGGACTTGAAGAAGTCGTGCTGCTTCATGTGGTCG
GGGTAGCGGGCGAAGCACTGCAGGCCGTAGCCGAAGGTGGTCACGAGGGTGGGCCAGGGCACGGGCAGCT
TGCCGGTGGTGCAGATGAACTTCAGGGTCAGCTTGCCGTAGGTGGCATCGCCCTCGCCCTCGCCGGACAC
GCTGAACTTGTGGCCGTTTACGTCGCCGTCCAGCTCGACCAGGATGGGCACCACCCCGGTGAACAGCTCC
TCGCCCTTGCTCACCATGGTGAGATCTGAGTCCGGTAGCGCTAGCGATAACTTCGTATAAAGTATCCTAT
ACGAAGTTATTTGCCTTAACCCAGAAATTATCACTGTTATTCTTTAGAATGGTGCAAAGAATAACTTCGT
ATAATGTATGCTATACGAAGTTATGAATTCGATATCAAGCTTATCGATAATCAACCTCTGGATTACAAAA
TTTGTGAAAGATTGACTGGTATTCTTAACTATGTTGCTCCTTTTACGCTATGTGGATACGCTGCTTTAAT
GCCTTTGTATCATGCTATTGCTTCCCGTATGGCTTTCATTTTCTCCTCCTTGTATAAATCCTGGTTGCTG
TCTCTTTATGAGGAGTTGTGGCCCGTTGTCAGGCAACGTGGCGTGGTGTGCACTGTGTTTGCTGACGCAA
CCCCCACTGGTTGGGGCATTGCCACCACCTGTCAGCTCCTTTCCGGGACTTTCGCTTTCCCCCTCCCTAT
TGCCACGGCGGAACTCATCGCCGCCTGCCTTGCCCGCTGCTGGACAGGGGCTCGGCTGTTGGGCACTGAC
AATTCCGTGGTGTTGTCGGGGAAATCATCGTCCTTTCCTTGGCTGCTCGCCTATGTTGCCACCTGGATTC
TGCGCGGGACGTCCTTCTGCTACGTCCCTTCGGCCCTCAATCCAGCGGACCTTCCTTCCCGCGGCCTGCT
GCCGGCTCTGCGGCCTCTTCCGCGTCTTCGCCTTCGCCCTCAGACGAGTCGGATCTCCCTTTGGGCCGCC
TCCCCGCATCGATACCGAGCGCTGCTCGAGAGATCTACGGGTGGCATCCCTGTGACCCCTCCCCAGTGCC
TCTCCTGGCCCTGGAAGTTGCCACTCCAGTGCCCACCAGCCTTGTCCTAATAAAATTAAGTTGCATCATT
TTGTCTGACTAGGTGTCCTTCTATAATATTATGGGGTGGAGGGGGGTGGTATGGAGCAAGGGGCAAGTTG
GGAAGACAACCTGTAGGGCCTGCGGGGTCTATTGGGAACCAAGCTGGAGTGCAGTGGCACAATCTTGGCT
CACTGCAATCTCCGCCTCCTGGGTTCAAGCGATTCTCCTGCCTCAGCCTCCCGAGTTGTTGGGATTCCAG
GCATGCATGACCAGGCTCAGCTAATTTTTGTTTTTTTGGTAGAGACGGGGTTTCACCATATTGGCCAGGC
TGGTCTCCAACTCCTAATCTCAGGTGATCTACCCACCTTGGCCTCCCAAATTGCTGGGATTACAGGCGTG
AACCACTGCTCCCTTCCCTGTCCTTCTGATTTTGTAGGTAACCACGTGCGGACCGAGCGGCCGCAGGAAC
CCCTAGTGATGGAGTTGGCCACTCCCTCTCTGCGCGCTCGCTCGCTCACTGAGGCCGGGCGACCAAAGGT
CGCCCGACGCCCGGGCTTTGCCCGGGCGGCCTCAGTGAGCGAGCGAGCGCGCAGCTGCCTGCAGGGGCGC
CTGATGCGGTATTTTCTCCTTACGCATCTGTGCGGTATTTCACACCGCATA
[142 nt withheld, positions 3902-4043]
C
[141 nt withheld, positions 4045-4185]
CCTTTGACGTTGGAGTCCACGTTCTTT
[37 nt withheld, positions 4213-4249]
ACCCTATCTCGGGCTATTCTTTTGATTTATAAGGGATTTTGCCGATTTCGGCCTATTGGTTAAAAAATGA
GCTGATTTAACAAAAATTTAACGCGAATTTTAACAAAATATTAACGTTTACAATTTTATGGTGCACTCTC
AGTACAATCTGCTCTGATGCCGCATAGTTAAGCCAGCCCCGACACCCGCCAACACCCGCTGACGCGCCCT
GACGGGCTTGTCTGCTCCCGGCATCCGCTTACAGACAAGCTGTGACCGTCTCCGGGAGCTGCATGTGTCA
GAGGTTTTCACCGTCATCACCGAAACGCGCGAGACGAAAGGGCCTCGTGATACGCCTATTTTTATAGGTT
AATGTCATGATAATAATGGTTTCTTAGACGTCAGGTGGCACTTTTCGGGGAAATGTGCGCGGAACCCCTA
TTTGTTTATTTTTCTAAATACATTCAAATATGTATCCGCTCATGAGACAATAACCCTGATAAATGCTTCA
ATAATATTGAAAAAGGAAGAGTATGAGTATTCAACATTTCCGTGTCGCCCTTATTCCCTTTTTTGCGGCA
TTTTGCCTTCCTGTTTTTGCTCACCCAGAAACGCTGGTGAAAGTAAAAGATGCTGAAGATCAGTTGGGTG
CACGAGTGGGTTACATCGAACTGGATCTCAACAGCGGTAAGATCCTTGAGAGTTTTCGCCCCGAAGAACG
TTTTCCAATGATGAGCACTTTTAAAGTTCTGCTATGTGGCGCGGTATTATCCCGTATTGACGCCGGGCAA
GAGCAACTCGGTCGCCGCATACACTATTCTCAGAATGACTTGGTTGAGTACTCACCAGTCACAGAAAAGC
ATCTTACGGATGGCATGACAGTAAGAGAATTATGCAGTGCTGCCATAACCATGAGTGATAACACTGCGGC
CAACTTACTTCTGACAACGATCGGAGGACCGAAGGAGCTAACCGCTTTTTTGCACAACATGGGGGATCAT
GTAACTCGCCTTGATCGTTGGGAACCGGAGCTGAATGAAGCCATACCAAACGACGAGCGTGACACCACGA
TGCCTGTAGCAATGGCAACAACGTTGCGCAAACTATTAACTGGCGAACTACTTACTCTAGCTTCCCGGCA
ACAATTAATAGACTGGATGGAGGCGGATAAAGTTGCAGGACCACTTCTGCGCTCGGCCCTTCCGGCTGGC
TGGTTTATTGCTGATAAATCTGGAGCCGGTGAGCGTGGGTCTCGCGGTATCATTGCAGCACTGGGGCCAG
ATGGTAAGCCCTCCCGTATCGTAGTTATCTACACGACGGGGAGTCAGGCAACTATGGATGAACGAAATAG
ACAGATCGCTGAGATAGGTGCCTCACTGATTAAGCATTGGTAACTGTCAGACCAAGTTTACTCATATATA
CTTTAGATTGATTTAAAACTTCATTTTTAATTTAAAAGGATCTAGGTGAAGATCCTTTTTGATAATCTCA
TGACCAAAATCCCTTAACGTGAGTTTTCGTTCCACTGAGCGTCAGACCCCGTAGAAAAGATCAAAGGATC
TTCTTGAGATCCTTTTTTTCTGCGCGTAATCTGCTGCTTGCAAACAAAAAAACCACCGCTACCAGCGGTG
GTTTGTTTGCCGGATCAAGAGCTACCAACTCTTTTTCCGAAGGTAACTGGCTTCAGCAGAGCGCAGATAC
CAAATACTGTCCTTCTAGTGTAGCCGTAGTTAGGCCACCACTTCAAGAACTCTGTAGCACCGCCTACATA
CCTCGCTCTGCTAATCCTGTTACCAGTGGCTGCTGCCAGTGGCGATAAGTCGTGTCTTACCGGGTTGGAC
TCAAGACGATAGTTACCGGATAAGGCGCAGCGGTCGGGCTGAACGGGGGGTTCGTGCACACAGCCCAGCT
TGGAGCGAACGACCTACACCGAACTGAGATACCTACAGCGTGAGCTATGAGAAAGCGCCACGCTTCCCGA
AGGGAGAAAGGCGGACAGGTATCCGGTAAGCGGCAGGGTCGGAACAGGAGAGCGCACGAGGGAGCTTCCA
GGGGGAAACGCCTGGTATCTTTATAGTCCTGTCGGGTTTCGCCACCTCTGACTTGAGCGTCGATTTTTGT
GATGCTCGTCAGGGGGGCGGAGCCTATGGAAAAACGCCAGCAACGCGGCCTTTTTACGGTTCCTGGCCTT
TTGCTGGCCTTTTGCTCACATGT
Features (pLannotate 1.2.2; 26 found; start..end, strand, type, name):
      1..141     -  repeat_region  AAV2 ITR: inverted terminal repeat of adeno-associated virus serotype 2 inverted
    169..235     +  CDS            small t antigen (fragment): SV40 (simian virus 40) small t antigen
    261..472     +  promoter       EF-1α core promoter: core promoter for human elongation factor EF-1α
    473..581     +  intron         EF-1α intron A (fragment): intron upstream of the start codon of human EF-1α
   1207..1410    +  intron         EF-1α intron A: truncated intron upstream of the start codon of human EF-1α
   1426..1443    +  misc_feature   MCS (fragment): pUC18/19 multiple cloning site
   1450..1483    +  protein_bind   lox2272: Cre-mediated recombination occurs in the 8-bp core sequence (GGATACTT). lox2272 sites are compatible with each other, but incompatible with loxP or loxN sites (Lee and Saito, 1988). Cre recombinase
   1484..1533    -  intron         β-globin intron (fragment): internally truncated intron from human β-globin
   1534..1567    +  protein_bind   loxP: Cre-mediated recombination occurs in the 8-bp core sequence (GCATACAT). Cre recombinase
   1588..1608    -  CDS            SV40 NLS: nuclear localization signal of SV40 (simian virus 40) large T antigen
   1681..2397    -  CDS            EYFP: EYFP is a basic (constitutively fluorescent) green/yellow fluorescent protein published in 1996, derived from Aequorea victoria. It is reported to be a very rapidly-maturing weak dimer with high acid sensitivity.
   2401..2425    -  misc_feature   MCS (fragment): multiple cloning site
   2427..2460    -  protein_bind   lox2272: Cre-mediated recombination occurs in the 8-bp core sequence (GGATACTT). lox2272 sites are compatible with each other, but incompatible with loxP or loxN sites (Lee and Saito, 1988). Cre recombinase
   2461..2510    -  intron         β-globin intron (fragment): internally truncated intron from human β-globin
   2511..2544    -  protein_bind   loxP: Cre-mediated recombination occurs in the 8-bp core sequence (GCATACAT). Cre recombinase
   2545..2569    +  misc_feature   MCS (fragment): pBluescript multiple cloning site
   2569..3157    +  misc_feature   WPRE: woodchuck hepatitis virus posttranscriptional regulatory element
   3189..3665    +  polyA_signal   hGH poly(A) signal: human growth hormone polyadenylation signal
   3705..3845    +  repeat_region  AAV2 ITR: inverted terminal repeat of adeno-associated virus serotype 2 inverted
   3850..3901    -  misc_feature   bom (fragment): basis of mobility region from pBR322
   3920..4300    +  rep_origin     M13 ori (sequence partly withheld): M13 bacteriophage origin of replication; arrow indicates direction of (+) strand synthesis
   4376..4425    -  misc_feature   bom (fragment): basis of mobility region from pBR322
   4527..4562    -  CDS            rop (fragment): Rop protein, which maintains plasmids at low copy number; rop
   4657..4761    +  promoter       AmpR promoter: bla
   4762..5622    +  CDS            AmpR: β-lactamase; bla; confers resistance to ampicillin, carbenicillin, and related antibiotics
   5793..6381    +  rep_origin     ori: high-copy-number ColE1/pMB1/pBR322/pUC origin of replication
