[The description below was written by a language model from this plasmid's Addgene catalogue record and pLannotate feature annotations shown in this document.]
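Description:
pOTTC1012 - pAAV EF1a DIO Nuc-eYFP is a 6.4 kb AAV transfer (packaging) plasmid for Cre-dependent expression of a nuclear-localized yellow fluorescent protein in mammalian cells. It was derived from the pOTTC374 pAAV EF1a DIO iRFP backbone by ligation-independent cloning, replacing the reporter with an 813 bp Nuc-eYFP insert. The expression cassette lies between two AAV2 inverted terminal repeats, which are the cis elements needed for replication and encapsidation of the intervening DNA into recombinant AAV particles. Outside the ITRs, the bacterial portion carries a ColE1/pUC-type origin, an ampicillin resistance gene (β-lactamase) with its own promoter, and an M13/f1-type phage origin. The catalogue lists the plasmid as low copy and grown in a recombination-deficient strain, a common precaution for the repeat-prone ITRs.

Transcription is driven by the human EF-1α promoter with its intron A. Downstream is a DIO (double-floxed inverted open reading frame) arrangement: the EYFP coding sequence, fused at its C terminus to the SV40 large T antigen nuclear localization signal, sits in the antisense orientation between paired lox2272 and loxP sites placed in opposing orientations. Without Cre the reading frame is inverted and no protein is made. Cre recombination between compatible sites flips the cassette into the sense orientation, and subsequent excision between the other pair locks it there. A WPRE enhances transcript stability and expression, and a human growth hormone polyadenylation signal terminates the message. The short small t antigen, β-globin intron, bom and rop matches in the feature table are fragments, probably spacer or backbone remnants. The vector is suited to marking the nuclei of Cre-expressing cell populations, such as genetically defined neurons, after viral delivery.
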