Addgene plasmid #75082: pOTTC1012 - pAAV EF1a DIO Nuc-eYFP
Purpose: An AAV packaging vector that expresses Cre-dependent nuclear-localized eYFP under control of the EF1a promoter.
Depositing lab: Brandon Harvey. Depositing organization: National Institute on Drug Abuse (NIDA). Publication: Lateral Hypothalamic GABAergic Neurons Encode Reward Predictions that Are Relayed to the Ventral Tegmental Area to Regulate Learning. Sharpe MJ, Marchant NJ, Whitaker LR, Richie CT, Zhang YJ, Campbell EJ, Koivula PP, Necarsulmer JC, Mejias-Aponte C, Morales M, Pickel J, Smith JC, Niv Y, Shaham Y, Harvey BK, Schoenbaum G. Curr Biol. 2017 Jul 24;27(14):2089-2100.e5. doi: 10.1016/j.cub.2017.06.024. Epub 2017 Jul 6. PubMed 28690111.
Backbone
  Vector backbone: pOTTC374 - pAAV EF1a DIO iRFP
  Backbone manufacturer: Christopher Richie / OTTC / NIDA
  Backbone size w/o insert (bp): 5500
  Total vector size (bp): 6442
  Vector type: Mammalian Expression, AAV, Cre/Lox
Growth in bacteria
  Bacterial resistance: Ampicillin, 100 μg/mL
  Growth temperature: 30°C
  Growth strain: NEB Stable
  Copy number: Low Copy
Gene/Insert
  Gene/Insert name: Nuc-eYFP (alt name: Nuclear-localized enhanced yellow fluorescent protein)
  Insert size (bp): 813
  Promoter: EF1a
  Tag / fusion protein: NLS (C terminal on insert)
  Cloning method: Ligation Independent Cloning
  Sequencing primers: 5′ EF1a_F1; 3′ WPRE_R1
Terms and licenses: Academic/Nonprofit Terms; Industry Terms: Not Available to Industry
How to cite: pOTTC1012 - pAAV EF1a DIO Nuc-eYFP was a gift from Brandon Harvey (Addgene plasmid # 75082 ; http://n2t.net/addgene:75082 ; RRID:Addgene_75082)
