>Addgene plasmid #75082 | pOTTC1012 - pAAV EF1a DIO Nuc-eYFP | addgene partial sequence | sequence record 147025 | EF1a-F 5'-TCAAGCCTCAGACAGTGGTTC-3'
CCTCTAGAGTCGACTCCGGAATAACTTCGTATAGGATACTTTATACGAAGTTATGCAGAATGGTAGCTGG
ATTGTAGCTGCTATTAGCAATATGAAACCTCTTAATAACTTCGTATAGCATACATTATACGAAGTTATGG
CGCGCCGTCGACCTATCATACCTTTCTCTTCTTTTTTGGATCTACCTTGCGCTTCTTCTTGGGGTCTACC
TTGCGCTTCTTTTTTGGGTCGGCGCGGCTGCGCAGGCCGGACTTGTACAGCTCGTCCATGCCGAGAGTGA
TCCCGGCGGCGGTCACGAACTCCAGCAGGACCATGTGATCGCGCTTCTCGTTGGGGTCTTTGCTCAGGGC
GGACTGGTAGCTCAGGTAGTGGTTGTCGGGCAGCAGCACGGGGCCGTCGCCGATGGGGGTGTTCTGCTGG
TAGTGGTCGGCGAGCTGCACGCTGCCGTCCTCGATGTTGTGGCGGATCTTGAAGTTCACCTTGATGCCGT
TCTTCTGCTTGTCGGCCATGATATAGACGTTGTGGCTGTTGTAGTTGTACTCCAGCTTGTGCCCCAGGAT
GTTGCCGTCCTCCTTGAAGTCGATGCCCTTCAGCTCGATGCGGTTCACCAGGGTGTCGCCCTCGAACTTC
ACCTCGGCGCGGGTCTTGTAGTTGCCGTCGTCCTTGAAGAAGATGGTGCGCTCCTGGACGTAGCCTTCGG
GCATGGCGGACTTGAAGAAGTCGTGCTGCTTCATGTGGTCGGGGTAGCGGGCGAAGCACTGCAGGCCGTA
GCCGAAGGTGGTCACGAGGGTGGGCCAGGGCACGGGCAGCTTGCCGGTGGTGCAGATGAACTTCAGGGTC
AGCTTGCCGTAGGTGGCATCGCCCTCGCCCTCGCCGGACACGCTGAACTTGTGGCCGTTTACGTCGCCGT
CCAGCTCGACCAGGATGGGCACCACCCCGGTGAACAGCTCCTCGCCCTTGCTCACCAT
