>Addgene plasmid #75082 | pOTTC1012 - pAAV EF1a DIO Nuc-eYFP | addgene partial sequence | sequence record 147026 | WPRE-R 5'-CATAGCGTAAAAGGAGCAACA-3'
AATTTTGTAATCCAGAGGTTGATTATCGATAAGCTTGATATCGAATTCATAACTTCGTATAGCATACATT
ATACGAAGTTATTCTTTGCACCATTCTAAAGAATAACAGTGATAATTTCTGGGTTAAGGCAAATAACTTC
GTATAGGATACTTTATACGAAGTTATCGCTAGCGCTACCGGACTCAGATCTCACCATGGTGAGCAAGGGC
GAGGAGCTGTTCACCGGGGTGGTGCCCATCCTGGTCGAGCTGGACGGCGACGTAAACGGCCACAAGTTCA
GCGTGTCCGGCGAGGGCGAGGGCGATGCCACCTACGGCAAGCTGACCCTGAAGTTCATCTGCACCACCGG
CAAGCTGCCCGTGCCCTGGCCCACCCTCGTGACCACCTTCGGCTACGGCCTGCAGTGCTTCGCCCGCTAC
CCCGACCACATGAAGCAGCACGACTTCTTCAAGTCCGCCATGCCCGAAGGCTACGTCCAGGAGCGCACCA
TCTTCTTCAAGGACGACGGCAACTACAAGACCCGCGCCGAGGTGAAGTTCGAGGGCGACACCCTGGTGAA
CCGCATCGAGCTGAAGGGCATCGACTTCAAGGAGGACGGCAACATCCTGGGGCACAAGCTGGAGTACAAC
TACAACAGCCACAACGTCTATATCATGGCCGACAAGCAGAAGAACGGCATCAAGGTGAACTTCAAGATCC
GCCACAACATCGAGGACGGCAGCGTGCAGCTCGCCGACCACTACCAGCAGAACACCCCCATCGGCGACGG
CCCCGTGCTGCTGCCCGACAACCACTACCTGAGCTACCAGTCCGCCCTGAGCAAAGACCCCAACGAGAAG
CGCGATCACATGGTCCTGCTGGAGTTCGTGACCGCCGCCGGGATCACTCTCGGCATGGACGAGCTGTACA
AGTCCGGCCTGCGCAGCCGCGCCGACCCAAAAAAGAAGCGCAAGGTAGACCCCAAGAAGAAGCGCAAGGT
AGATCCAAAAAAGAAGAGAAAGGTATGATAGGTCGACGGCGCGCCATAACTTCGTATAATGTATGCTATA
CGAAGTTATTAAGAGGTTTCATATTGCTAATAGCAGCTACAATCCAGCTACCATTCTGC
